Addgene plasmid #208145: AiP12505 - pAAV-AiE0391h-minBglobin-SYFP2-WPRE3-BGHpA (Alias: CN2505)
Purpose: Direct-expressing SYFP2 in oligodendrocytes AAV Virus
Depositing lab: Allen Institute for Brain Science & Boaz Levi. Depositing organization: Allen Institute. Publication: A suite of enhancer AAVs and transgenic mouse lines for genetic access to cortical cell types. Ben-Simon Y, Hooper M, Narayan S, Daigle TL, Dwivedi D, Way SW, Oster A, Stafford DA, Mich JK, Taormina MJ, Martinez RA, Opitz-Araya X, Roth JR, Alexander JR, Allen S, Amster A, Arbuckle J, Ayala A, Baker PM, Bakken TE, Barcelli T, Barta S, Bendrick J, Bertagnolli D, Bielstein C, Bishwakarma P, Bowlus J, Boyer G, Brouner K, Casian B, Casper T, Chakka AB, Chakrabarty R, Chance RK, Chavan S, Clark M, Colbert K, Collman F, Daniel S, Departee M, DiValentin P, Donadio N, Dotson N, Egdorf T, Fliss T, Gabitto M, Garcia J, Gary A, Gasperini M, Gloe J, Goldy J, Gore BB, Graybuck L, Greisman N, Haeseleer F, Halterman C, Haradon Z, Hastings SD, Helback O, Ho W, Hockemeyer D, Huang C, Huff S, Hunker A, Johansen N, Jones D, Juneau Z, Kalmbach B, Kannan M, Khem S, Kussick E, Kutsal R, Larsen R, Lee C, Lee AY, Leibly M, Lenz GH, Li S, Liang E, Lusk N, Madigan Z, Malloy J, Malone J, McCue R, Melchor J, Mollenkopf T, Moosman S, Morin E, Newman D, Ng L, Ngo K, Omstead V, Otto S, Oyama A, Pena N, Pham T, Phillips E, Pom CA, Potekhina L, Ransford S, Ray PL, Rette D, Reynoldson C, Rimorin C, Rocha D, Ruiz A, Sanchez REA, Sawyer L, Sedeno-Cortes A, Sevigny JP, Shapovalova N, Shepard N, Shulga L, Sigler AR, Siverts L, Soliman S, Somasundaram S, Staats B, Stewart K, Szelenyi E, Tieu M, Trader C, Tran A, van Velthoven CTJ, Walker M, Wang Y, Weed N, Wirthlin M, Wood T, Wynalda B, Yao Z, Zhou T, Ariza J, Dee N, Reding M, Ronellenfitch K, Mufti S, Sunkin SM, Smith KA, Esposito L, Waters J, Thyagarajan B, Yao S, Lein ES, Zeng H, Levi BP, Ngai J, Ting JT, Tasic B. Cell. 2025 May 16:S0092-8674(25)00513-6. doi: 10.1016/j.cell.2025.05.002. PubMed 40403729.
Backbone
  Vector backbone: rAAV
  Backbone manufacturer: Allen Institute for Brain Science
  Vector type: AAV
Growth in bacteria
  Bacterial resistance: Ampicillin, 100 μg/mL
  Growth temperature: 37°C
  Growth strain: NEB Stable
  Copy number: High Copy
Gene/Insert
  Gene/Insert name: SYFP2
  Species: Synthetic
  Insert size (bp): 720
  Mutation: NA
  Promoter: Beta Globin minimal promoter
  Cloning method: Gibson Cloning
Terms and licenses: Academic/Nonprofit Terms; Industry Terms: Not Available to Industry
Depositor comments: Funded by the Brain Initiative. Please visit https://doi.org/10.1101/2023.09.20.558718 for bioRxiv preprint.
How to cite: AiP12505 - pAAV-AiE0391h-minBglobin-SYFP2-WPRE3-BGHpA (Alias: CN2505) was a gift from Allen Institute for Brain Science & Boaz Levi (Addgene plasmid # 208145 ; http://n2t.net/addgene:208145 ; RRID:Addgene_208145)
