[The description below was written by a language model from this plasmid's Addgene catalogue record and pLannotate feature annotations shown in this document.]
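Description:
AiP12505 - pAAV-AiE0391h-minBglobin-SYFP2-WPRE3-BGHpA (alias CN2505) is a recombinant AAV transfer plasmid of 4,662 nt, built on an rAAV backbone and used to produce enhancer-driven AAV that labels oligodendrocytes with a yellow fluorescent protein. In bacteria it is maintained by a high-copy ColE1/pUC-type origin and selected with ampicillin through the bla gene and its own promoter. The backbone also carries an f1 phage origin and small remnants of the pBR322 bom and rop regions. The record lists a recombination-deficient growth strain, which is typical for plasmids containing repeat-rich ITRs.

The expression cassette lies between AAV2 inverted terminal repeats, which direct replication and packaging of the intervening DNA into AAV capsids. The right ITR is annotated in full, whereas only short fragments of the left ITR were detected in the sequencing result. According to the construct name, the enhancer element AiE0391h sits upstream of a beta-globin minimal promoter. Neither part is annotated in the feature table, but an unannotated stretch between the left ITR and the reporter could accommodate them. A minimal promoter has little activity by itself, so the enhancer is expected to determine the cell-type specificity of expression. This pair drives SYFP2, a rapidly maturing monomeric yellow fluorescent protein derived from Aequorea victoria. Downstream are WPRE3, a shortened woodchuck posttranscriptional regulatory element annotated here as two WPRE fragments, and the bovine growth hormone polyadenylation signal, which together improve transcript stability and processing. Expression is direct, with no recombinase dependence, and the vector belongs to a collection of enhancer AAVs for genetic access to brain cell types.
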