Features (pLannotate 1.2.2; 14 found; start..end, strand, type, name):
     12..39      +  repeat_region  AAV2 ITR (fragment): inverted terminal repeat of adeno-associated virus serotype 2 inverted
     68..95      +  repeat_region  AAV2 ITR (fragment): inverted terminal repeat of adeno-associated virus serotype 2 inverted
    680..1396    +  CDS            SYFP2: SYFP2 is a basic (constitutively fluorescent) yellow fluorescent protein published in 2006, derived from Aequorea victoria. It is reported to be a very rapidly-maturing monomer with moderate acid sensitivity.
   1436..1593    +  misc_feature   WPRE (fragment): woodchuck hepatitis virus posttranscriptional regulatory element
   1599..1679    +  misc_feature   WPRE (fragment): woodchuck hepatitis virus posttranscriptional regulatory element
   1696..1807    +  polyA_signal   bGH poly(A) signal: bovine growth hormone polyadenylation signal
   1925..2065    +  repeat_region  AAV2 ITR: inverted terminal repeat of adeno-associated virus serotype 2 inverted
   2070..2121    -  misc_feature   bom (fragment): basis of mobility region from pBR322
   2140..2595    +  rep_origin     f1 ori (sequence partly withheld): f1 bacteriophage origin of replication; arrow indicates direction of (+) strand synthesis
   2596..2645    -  misc_feature   bom (fragment): basis of mobility region from pBR322
   2747..2782    -  CDS            rop (fragment): Rop protein, which maintains plasmids at low copy number; rop
   2877..2981    +  promoter       AmpR promoter: bla
   2982..3842    +  CDS            AmpR: β-lactamase; bla; confers resistance to ampicillin, carbenicillin, and related antibiotics
   4013..4601    +  rep_origin     ori: high-copy-number ColE1/pMB1/pBR322/pUC origin of replication
>Addgene plasmid #208145 | AiP12505 - pAAV-AiE0391h-minBglobin-SYFP2-WPRE3-BGHpA (Alias: CN2505) | addgene full sequence | sequence record 410964 | Addgene NGS Result
CCTGCAGGCAGCTGCGCGCTCGCTCGCTCACTGAGGCCGCCCGGGCGTCGGGCGACCTTTGGTCGCCCGG
CCTCAGTGAGCGAGCGAGCGCGCAGAGAGGGAGTGGCCAACTCCATCACTAGGGGTTCCTGCGGCCGCAC
GCGTGAGGGTCTGGCCGTGAGTGTGGGAGAGTCCACACTGGGCGAGGAGGGAGGGCGGGGCTTTGAACAT
CAGACCTCAGGGTGGGTGGCCTGAGCTGCCAGTGGGGCCACCAGTAGCCACAAGCAAATATCTCCACCAA
CAAGGCCCGTCTGTCTCGGGACAAGCATGTCTTTGTGGCGCTTGCTCCCCTTCTGTCCTCCCCCACAGCT
GGCCCTGTCCGCCCGTGCCCAGTCAGGCCCCGCAGAACCCAAGAGGGGCTTCCCATGCCATTTAGGAAGG
GCTGTCTCTTTAAAAAAAAAAAAAATTACAAAACGGTTGATTTCCCAAGAGGTTGACACAGCAGCACGTA
CAGTAAGATGTTCCTCACACCTGCGGGGATGCCATGGTCCCAGCCCGGGGCACCCGTTACCCAGGAAGGT
GGTGAGAGTGGTGCTGGGAAGAGCTCGGGCTGGGCATAAAAGTCAGGGCAGAGCCATCTATTGCTTACAT
TTGCTTCTGGGATCCAGATCTTTCGAAGCTAGCGCTACCGGTCGCCACCATGGTGAGCAAGGGCGAGGAG
CTGTTCACCGGGGTGGTGCCCATCCTGGTCGAGCTGGACGGCGACGTAAACGGCCACAAGTTCAGCGTGT
CCGGCGAGGGCGAGGGCGATGCCACCTACGGCAAGCTGACCCTGAAGCTGATCTGCACCACCGGCAAGCT
GCCCGTGCCCTGGCCCACCCTCGTGACCACCCTGGGCTACGGCGTGCAGTGCTTCGCCCGCTACCCCGAC
CACATGAAGCAGCACGACTTCTTCAAGTCCGCCATGCCCGAAGGCTACGTCCAGGAGCGCACCATCTTCT
TCAAGGACGACGGCAACTACAAGACCCGCGCCGAGGTGAAGTTCGAGGGCGACACCCTGGTGAACCGCAT
CGAGCTGAAGGGCATCGACTTCAAGGAGGACGGCAACATCCTGGGGCACAAGCTGGAGTACAACTACAAC
AGCCACAACGTCTATATCACCGCCGACAAGCAGAAGAACGGCATCAAGGCCAACTTCAAGATCCGCCACA
ACATCGAGGACGGCGGCGTGCAGCTCGCCGACCACTACCAGCAGAACACCCCCATCGGCGACGGCCCCGT
GCTGCTGCCCGACAACCACTACCTGAGCTACCAGTCCAAGCTGAGCAAAGACCCCAACGAGAAGCGCGAT
CACATGGTCCTGCTGGAGTTCGTGACCGCCGCCGGGATCACTCTCGGCATGGACGAGCTGTACAAGTAAG
TCGACGGCGCGCCGCGGCCGCGAATTCGATATCATAATCAACCTCTGGATTACAAAATTTGTGAAAGATT
GACTGGTATTCTTAACTATGTTGCTCCTTTTACGCTATGTGGATACGCTGCTTTAATGCCTTTGTATCAT
GCTATTGCTTCCCGTATGGCTTTCATTTTCTCCTCCTTGTATAAATCCTGGTTAGTTCTTGCCACGGCGG
AACTCATCGCCGCCTGCCTTGCCCGCTGCTGGACAGGGGCTCGGCTGTTGGGCACTGACAATTCCGTGGC
TCGAGAGATCTTCGACTGTGCCTTCTAGTTGCCAGCCATCTGTTGTTTGCCCCTCCCCCGTGCCTTCCTT
GACCCTGGAAGGTGCCACTCCCACTGTCCTTTCCTAATAAAATGAGGAAATTGCATCGCATTGTCTGAGT
AGGTGTCATTCTATTCTGGGGGGTGGGGTGGGGCAGGACAGCAAGGGGGAGGATTGGGAAGACAATAGCA
GGCATGAGATCTCACGTGCGGACCGAGCGGCCGCAGGAACCCCTAGTGATGGAGTTGGCCACTCCCTCTC
TGCGCGCTCGCTCGCTCACTGAGGCCGGGCGACCAAAGGTCGCCCGACGCCCGGGCTTTGCCCGGGCGGC
CTCAGTGAGCGAGCGAGCGCGCAGCTGCCTGCAGGGGCGCCTGATGCGGTATTTTCTCCTTACGCATCTG
TGCGGTATTTCACACCGCATA
[95 nt withheld, positions 2122-2216]
T
[46 nt withheld, positions 2218-2263]
C
[141 nt withheld, positions 2265-2405]
CCTTTGACGTTGGAGTCCACGTTCTTT
[37 nt withheld, positions 2433-2469]
ACTCTATCTCGGGCTATTCTTTTGATTTATAAGGGATTTTGCCGATTTCGGTCTATTGGTTAAAAAATGA
GCTGATTTAACAAAAATTTAACGCGAATTTTAACAAAATATTAACGTTTACAATTTTATGGTGCACTCTC
AGTACAATCTGCTCTGATGCCGCATAGTTAAGCCAGCCCCGACACCCGCCAACACCCGCTGACGCGCCCT
GACGGGCTTGTCTGCTCCCGGCATCCGCTTACAGACAAGCTGTGACCGTCTCCGGGAGCTGCATGTGTCA
GAGGTTTTCACCGTCATCACCGAAACGCGCGAGACGAAAGGGCCTCGTGATACGCCTATTTTTATAGGTT
AATGTCATGATAATAATGGTTTCTTAGACGTCAGGTGGCACTTTTCGGGGAAATGTGCGCGGAACCCCTA
TTTGTTTATTTTTCTAAATACATTCAAATATGTATCCGCTCATGAGACAATAACCCTGATAAATGCTTCA
ATAATATTGAAAAAGGAAGAGTATGAGTATTCAACATTTCCGTGTCGCCCTTATTCCCTTTTTTGCGGCA
TTTTGCCTTCCTGTTTTTGCTCACCCAGAAACGCTGGTGAAAGTAAAAGATGCTGAAGATCAGTTGGGTG
CACGAGTGGGTTACATCGAACTGGATCTCAACAGCGGTAAGATCCTTGAGAGTTTTCGCCCCGAAGAACG
TTTTCCAATGATGAGCACTTTTAAAGTTCTGCTATGTGGCGCGGTATTATCCCGTATTGACGCCGGGCAA
GAGCAACTCGGTCGCCGCATACACTATTCTCAGAATGACTTGGTTGAGTACTCACCAGTCACAGAAAAGC
ATCTTACGGATGGCATGACAGTAAGAGAATTATGCAGTGCTGCCATAACCATGAGTGATAACACTGCGGC
CAACTTACTTCTGACAACGATCGGAGGACCGAAGGAGCTAACCGCTTTTTTGCACAACATGGGGGATCAT
GTAACTCGCCTTGATCGTTGGGAACCGGAGCTGAATGAAGCCATACCAAACGACGAGCGTGACACCACGA
TGCCTGTAGCAATGGCAACAACGTTGCGCAAACTATTAACTGGCGAACTACTTACTCTAGCTTCCCGGCA
ACAATTAATAGACTGGATGGAGGCGGATAAAGTTGCAGGACCACTTCTGCGCTCGGCCCTTCCGGCTGGC
TGGTTTATTGCTGATAAATCTGGAGCCGGTGAGCGTGGGTCTCGCGGTATCATTGCAGCACTGGGGCCAG
ATGGTAAGCCCTCCCGTATCGTAGTTATCTACACGACGGGGAGTCAGGCAACTATGGATGAACGAAATAG
ACAGATCGCTGAGATAGGTGCCTCACTGATTAAGCATTGGTAACTGTCAGACCAAGTTTACTCATATATA
CTTTAGATTGATTTAAAACTTCATTTTTAATTTAAAAGGATCTAGGTGAAGATCCTTTTTGATAATCTCA
TGACCAAAATCCCTTAACGTGAGTTTTCGTTCCACTGAGCGTCAGACCCCGTAGAAAAGATCAAAGGATC
TTCTTGAGATCCTTTTTTTCTGCGCGTAATCTGCTGCTTGCAAACAAAAAAACCACCGCTACCAGCGGTG
GTTTGTTTGCCGGATCAAGAGCTACCAACTCTTTTTCCGAAGGTAACTGGCTTCAGCAGAGCGCAGATAC
CAAATACTGTTCTTCTAGTGTAGCCGTAGTTAGGCCACCACTTCAAGAACTCTGTAGCACCGCCTACATA
CCTCGCTCTGCTAATCCTGTTACCAGTGGCTGCTGCCAGTGGCGATAAGTCGTGTCTTACCGGGTTGGAC
TCAAGACGATAGTTACCGGATAAGGCGCAGCGGTCGGGCTGAACGGGGGGTTCGTGCACACAGCCCAGCT
TGGAGCGAACGACCTACACCGAACTGAGATACCTACAGCGTGAGCTATGAGAAAGCGCCACGCTTCCCGA
AGGGAGAAAGGCGGACAGGTATCCGGTAAGCGGCAGGGTCGGAACAGGAGAGCGCACGAGGGAGCTTCCA
GGGGGAAACGCCTGGTATCTTTATAGTCCTGTCGGGTTTCGCCACCTCTGACTTGAGCGTCGATTTTTGT
GATGCTCGTCAGGGGGGCGGAGCCTATGGAAAAACGCCAGCAACGCGGCCTTTTTACGGTTCCTGGCCTT
TTGCTGGCCTTTTGCTCACATGT
